>Addgene plasmid #143044 | TFORF0564 | addgene full sequence | sequence record 398958 | Addgene NGS Result
TTAATGTAGTCTTATGCAATACTCTTGTAGTCTTGCAACATGGTAACGATGAGTTAGCAACATGCCTTAC
AAGGAGAGAAAAAGCACCGTGCATGCCGATTGGTGGAAGTAAGGTGGTACGATCGTGCCTTATTAGGAAG
GCAACAGACGGGTCTGACATGGATTGGACGAACCACTGAATTGCCGCATTGCAGAGATATTGTATTTAAG
TGCCTAGCTCGATACATAAACGGGTCTCTCTGGTTAGACCAGATCTGAGCCTGGGAGCTCTCTGGCTAAC
TAGGGAACCCACTGCTTAAGCCTCAATAAAGCTTGCCTTGAGTGCTTCAAGTAGTGTGTGCCCGTCTGTT
GTGTGACTCTGGTAACTAGAGATCCCTCAGACCCTTTTAGTCAGTGTGGAAAATCTCTAGCAGTGGCGCC
CGAACAGGGACTTGAAAGCGAAAGGGAAACCAGAGGAGCTCTCTCGACGCAGGACTCGGCTTGCTGAAGC
GCGCACGGCAAGAGGCGAGGGGCGGCGACTGGTGAGTACGCCAAAAATTTTGACTAGCGGAGGCTAGAAG
GAGAGAGATGGGTGCGAGAGCGTCAGTATTAAGCGGGGGAGAATTAGATCGCGATGGGAAAAAATTCGGT
TAAGGCCAGGGGGAAAGAAAAAATATAAATTAAAACATATAGTATGGGCAAGCAGGGAGCTAGAACGATT
CGCAGTTAATCCTGGCCTGTTAGAAACATCAGAAGGCTGTAGACAAATACTGGGACAGCTACAACCATCC
CTTCAGACAGGATCAGAAGAACTTAGATCATTATATAATACAGTAGCAACCCTCTATTGTGTGCATCAAA
GGATAGAGATAAAAGACACCAAGGAAGCTTTAGACAAGATAGAGGAAGAGCAAAACAAAAGTAAGACCAC
CGCACAGCAAGCGGCCGCTGATCTTCAGACCTGGAGGAGGAGATATGAGGGACAATTGGAGAAGTGAATT
ATATAAATATAAAGTAGTAAAAATTGAACCATTAGGAGTAGCACCCACCAAGGCAAAGAGAAGAGTGGTG
CAGAGAGAAAAAAGAGCAGTGGGAATAGGAGCTTTGTTCCTTGGGTTCTTGGGAGCAGCAGGAAGCACTA
TGGGCGCAGCGTCAATGACGCTGACGGTACAGGCCAGACAATTATTGTCTGGTATAGTGCAGCAGCAGAA
CAATTTGCTGAGGGCTATTGAGGCGCAACAGCATCTGTTGCAACTCACAGTCTGGGGCATCAAGCAGCTC
CAGGCAAGAATCCTGGCTGTGGAAAGATACCTAAAGGATCAACAGCTCCTGGGGATTTGGGGTTGCTCTG
GAAAACTCATTTGCACCACTGCTGTGCCTTGGAATGCTAGTTGGAGTAATAAATCTCTGGAACAGATTTG
GAATCACACGACCTGGATGGAGTGGGACAGAGAAATTAACAATTACACAAGCTTAATACACTCCTTAATT
GAAGAATCGCAAAACCAGCAAGAAAAGAATGAACAAGAATTATTGGAATTAGATAAATGGGCAAGTTTGT
GGAATTGGTTTAACATAACAAATTGGCTGTGGTATATAAAATTATTCATAATGATAGTAGGAGGCTTGGT
AGGTTTAAGAATAGTTTTTGCTGTACTTTCTATAGTGAATAGAGTTAGGCAGGGATATTCACCATTATCG
TTTCAGACCCACCTCCCAACCCCGAGGGGACCCATGCATTGCATCTCAATTAGTCAGCAACCAGGTGTGG
AAAGTCCCCAGGCTCCCCAGCAGGCAGAAGTATGCAAAGCATGCGTCTCAATTAGTCAGCAACCATAGTC
CCGCCCCTAACTCCGCCCATCCCGCCCCTAACTCCGCCCAGTTCCGCCCATTCTCCGCCCCATGGCTGAC
TAATTTTTTTTATTTATGCAGAGGCCGAGGCCGCCTCGGCCTCTGAGCTATTCCAGAAGTAGTGAGGAGG
CTTTTTTGGAGGCCTAGGCTTTTGCAAAAAGCTTTCTAGAGGTACCACCGGAGCTTACCATGACCGAGTA
CAAGCCCACGGTGCGCCTCGCCACCCGCGACGACGTCCCCAGGGCCGTACGCACCCTCGCCGCCGCGTTC
GCCGACTACCCCGCCACGCGCCACACCGTCGATCCGGACCGCCACATCGAGCGGGTCACCGAGCTGCAAG
AACTCTTCCTCACGCGCGTCGGGCTCGACATCGGCAAGGTGTGGGTCGCGGACGACGGCGCCGCCGTGGC
GGTCTGGACCACGCCGGAGAGCGTCGAAGCGGGGGCGGTGTTCGCCGAGATCGGCCCGCGCATGGCCGAG
TTGAGCGGTTCCCGGCTGGCCGCGCAGCAACAGATGGAAGGCCTCCTGGCGCCGCACCGGCCCAAGGAGC
CCGCGTGGTTCCTGGCCACCGTCGGCGTCTCGCCCGACCACCAGGGCAAGGGTCTGGGCAGCGCCGTCGT
GCTCCCCGGAGTGGAGGCGGCCGAGCGCGCCGGGGTGCCCGCCTTCCTGGAGACCTCCGCGCCCCGCAAC
CTCCCCTTCTACGAGCGGCTCGGCTTCACCGTCACCGCCGACGTCGAGGTGCCCGAAGGACCGCGCACCT
GGTGCATGACCCGCAAGCCCGGTGCCAGTTAACGAATTCTAGATCTTGAGACAAATGGCAGTATTCATCC
ACAATTTTAAAAGAAAAGGGGGGATTGGGGGGTACAGTGCAGGGGAAAGAATAGTAGACATAATAGCAAC
AGACATACAAACTAAAGAATTACAAAAACAAATTACAAAAATTCAAAATTTTCGGGTTTATTACAGGGAC
AGCAGAGATCCACTTTGGCGCCGGCTCGAGGCCTGCAGGTGCAAAGATGGATAAAGTTTTAAACAGAGAG
GAATCTTTGCAGCTAATGGACCTTCTAGGTCTTGAAAGGAGTGGGAATTGGCTCCGGTGCCCGTCAGTGG
GCAGAGCGCACATCGCCCACAGTCCCCGAGAAGTTGGGGGGAGGGGTCGGCAATTGAACCGGTGCCTAGA
GAAGGTGGCGCGGGGTAAACTGGGAAAGTGATGTCGTGTACTGGCTCCGCCTTTTTCCCGAGGGTGGGGG
AGAACCGTATATAAGTGCAGTAGTCGCCGTGAACGTTCTTTTTCGCAACGGGTTTGCCGCCAGAACACAG
GTAAGTGCCGTGTGTGGTTCCCGCGGGCCTGGCCTCTTTACGGGTTATGGCCCTTGCGTGCCTTGAATTA
CTTCCACCTGGCTGCAGTACGTGATTCTTGATCCCGAGCTTCGGGTTGGAAGTGGGTGGGAGAGTTCGAG
GCCTTGCGCTTAAGGAGCCCCTTCGCCTCGTGCTTGAGTTGAGGCCTGGCCTGGGCGCTGGGGCCGCCGC
GTGCGAATCTGGTGGCACCTTCGCGCCTGTCTCGCTGCTTTCGATAAGTCTCTAGCCATTTAAAATTTTT
GATGACCTGCTGCGACGCTTTTTTTCTGGCAAGATAGTCTTGTAAATGCGGGCCAAGATCTGCACACTGG
TATTTCGGTTTTTGGGGCCGCGGGCGGCGACGGGGCCCGTGCGTCCCAGCGCACATGTTCGGCGAGGCGG
GGCCTGCGAGCGCGGCCACCGAGAATCGGACGGGGGTAGTCTCAAGCTGGCCGGCCTGCTCTGGTGCCTG
GCCTCGCGCCGCCGTGTATCGCCCCGCCCTGGGCGGCAAGGCTGGCCCGGTCGGCACCAGTTGCGTGAGC
GGAAAGATGGCCGCTTCCCGGCCCTGCTGCAGGGAGCTCAAAATGGAGGACGCGGCGCTCGGGAGAGCGG
GCGGGTGAGTCACCCACACAAAGGAAAAGGGCCTTTCCGTCCTCAGCCGTCGCTTCATGTGACTCCACGG
AGTACCGGGCGCCGTCCAGGCACCTCGATTAGTTCTCGAGCTTTTGGAGTACGTCGTCTTTAGGTTGGGG
GGAGGGGTTTTATGCGATGGAGTTTCCCCACACTGAGTGGGTGGAGACTGAAGTTAGGCCAGCTTGGCAC
TTGATGTAATTCTCCTTGGAATTTGCCCTTTTTGAGTTTGGATCTTGGTTCATTCTCAAGCCTCAGACAG
TGGTTCAAAGTTTTTTTCTTCCATTTCAGGTGTCGTGAGGCTAGCACCGCCACCATGGGCCAGCCTGCAC
CCTACGCAGAGGGCCCTATACAGGGAGGTGATGCTGGAGAATTATGCAAATGTGACTTCCTTGTCAGCAT
TTCCATTCCCCAAACCAGATCTGATATTCCAGCTGGAGCAAGGAGAAGCAGCATGGGGCCCAGATCCCTG
GACACTTGCTGGGGGAGAGGCCCTGAGAGGCATGTGCACAGAGTTTCACTTTTGTTGCCCAGGCTGGAGT
GCAATGGCGTGATCTTCACTCACCGCAACCTCTGCCTTCCAGGTGGTAAAACCAAGACTGAGAATGAGGA
AAAAACTGCACAGCTAAACATTTCTAAAGAATCAGAGTCCCACAGACTGATAGTGGAGGGACTGCTGATG
GACGTTCCCCAGCACCCTGACTTCAAGGACAGGTTAGAGAAGTCACAGCTACATGATACAGGGAATAAAA
CAAAGATAGGGGATTGCACAGATTTGACAGTCCAGGATCATGAATCTTCCACCACTGAAAGGGAGGAGAT
AGCCAGGAAATTGGAAGAAAGTAGTGTCAGCACACATCTCATTACAAAGCAGGGTTTTGCCAAAGAACAG
GTGTTTTATAAATGTGGTGAGTGTGGCAGTTACTACAACCCACATTCAGACTTTCACCTGCATCAGAGAG
TTCACACTAATGAGAAGCCCTACACATGCAAAGAATGTGGGAAAACCTTCAGATATAACTCAAAACTGTC
ACGGCATCAGAAAATCCACACTGGAGAGAAACCATACTCATGTGAGGAATGTGGACAAGCCTTCAGTCAA
AATTCCCACCTTCTTCAGCATCAGAAGCTCCATGGTGGACAGAGGCCCTATGAATGTACTGACTGTGGTA
AAACCTTCAGTTATAATTCAAAACTGATTCGGCATCAGAGAATCCATACTGGGGAGAAGCCCTTTAAATG
TAAGGAATGTGGGAAAGCCTTCAGTTGTAGCTATGACTGCATCATCCATGAACGAATTCACAATGGGGAG
AAGCCCTATGAATGTAAGGAGTGTGGGAAGAGTTTGAGTTCTAATTCAGTTCTGATTCAGCATCAGAGAA
TCCACACTGGGGAGAAACCTTATGAATGTAAAGAGTGTGGCAAGGCCTTCCACCGCAGTTCGGTATTTCT
TCAGCACCAGAGGTTCCACACTGGGGAACAACTCTACAAATGTAATGAATGTTGGAAAACTTTCAGCTGT
AGCTCCCGCTTCATAGTGCATCAGAGAATCCACAATGGGGAGAAACCCTATGAATGCCAGGAATGTGGGA
AGACATTCAGTCAAAAGATCACTCTGGTTCAGCATCAGCGAGTTCACACTGGGGAGAAACCTTATGAGTG
TAAGGAGTGCGGGAAAGCCTTCAGATGGAATGCAAGTTTCATCCAGCATCAGAAGTGGCATACTAGGAAG
AAACTCATCAATGGAACAGGGCTATCCGCAGTTAAGCCCTACTGTCCCTGCGCCATCCTCTCTCCTCTGC
CTCCCCAACATACCTGCTCTGCCCTAGCCCCACCAGGGCCTCCCTTATCTTCTTCACATGCAGTGGTACT
TCCTCCCTCTGTGCCTTTCTTCCTGCTGCTTCCCTCATCTGAAAAGGCCAACCCTTCACCTGTCCAAATA
GCACATTTTTTTCAGGATCTCGCTTTTCCTGGGAAGTCATCCCTTCAGAGCCCGAATCCTTTGTCTCACT
CCCTGTAGTAATGAACTAGTCCGTAACTTGAAAGTATTTCGATTTCTTGGCTTTATATATCTTGTGGAAA
GGACGACGATGGAGATGACGGCCCAACGGCACGCGTTAAGTCGACAATCAACCTCTGGATTACAAAATTT
GTGAAAGATTGACTGGTATTCTTAACTATGTTGCTCCTTTTACGCTATGTGGATACGCTGCTTTAATGCC
TTTGTATCATGCTATTGCTTCCCGTATGGCTTTCATTTTCTCCTCCTTGTATAAATCCTGGTTGCTGTCT
CTTTATGAGGAGTTGTGGCCCGTTGTCAGGCAACGTGGCGTGGTGTGCACTGTGTTTGCTGACGCAACCC
CCACTGGTTGGGGCATTGCCACCACCTGTCAGCTCCTTTCCGGGACTTTCGCTTTCCCCCTCCCTATTGC
CACGGCGGAACTCATCGCCGCCTGCCTTGCCCGCTGCTGGACAGGGGCTCGGCTGTTGGGCACTGACAAT
TCCGTGGTGTTGTCGGGGAAATCATCGTCCTTTCCTTGGCTGCTCGCCTGTGTTGCCACCTGGATTCTGC
GCGGGACGTCCTTCTGCTACGTCCCTTCGGCCCTCAATCCAGCGGACCTTCCTTCCCGCGGCCTGCTGCC
GGCTCTGCGGCCTCTTCCGCGTCTTCGCCTTCGCCCTCAGACGAGTCGGATCTCCCTTTGGGCCGCCTCC
CCGCGTCGACTTTAAGACCAATGACTTACAAGGCAGCTGTAGATCTTAGCCACTTTTTAAAAGAAAAGGG
GGGACTGGAAGGGCTAATTCACTCCCAACGAAGACAAGATCTGCTTTTTGCTTGTACTGGGTCTCTCTGG
TTAGACCAGATCTGAGCCTGGGAGCTCTCTGGCTAACTAGGGAACCCACTGCTTAAGCCTCAATAAAGCT
TGCCTTGAGTGCTTCAAGTAGTGTGTGCCCGTCTGTTGTGTGACTCTGGTAACTAGAGATCCCTCAGACC
CTTTTAGTCAGTGTGGAAAATCTCTAGCAGTACGTATAGTAGTTCATGTCATCTTATTATTCAGTATTTA
TAACTTGCAAAGAAATGAATATCAGAGAGTGAGAGGAACTTGTTTATTGCAGCTTATAATGGTTACAAAT
AAAGCAATAGCATCACAAATTTCACAAATAAAGCATTTTTTTCACTGCATTCTAGTTGTGGTTTGTCCAA
ACTCATCAATGTATCTTATCATGTCTGGCTCTAGCTATCCCGCCCCTAACTCCGCCCATCCCGCCCCTAA
CTCCGCCCAGTTCCGCCCATTCTCCGCCCCATGGCTGACTAATTTTTTTTATTTATGCAGAGGCCGAGGC
CGCCTCGGCCTCTGAGCTATTCCAGAAGTAGTGAGGAGGCTTTTTTGGAGGCCTAGGGACGTACCCAATT
CGCCCTATAGTGAGTCGTATTACGCGCGCTCACTGGCCGTCGTTTTACAACGTCGTGACTGGGAAAACCC
TGGCGTTACCCAACTTAATCGCCTTGCAGCACATCCCCCTTTCGCCAGCTGGCGTAATAGCGAAGAGGCC
CGCACCGATCGCCCTTCCCAACAGTTGCGCAGCCTGAATGGCGAATGGG
[124 nt withheld, positions 7400-7523]
C
[91 nt withheld, positions 7525-7615]
A
[49 nt withheld, positions 7617-7665]
CCTTTGACGTTGGAGTCCACGTTCTTT
[37 nt withheld, positions 7693-7729]
ACCCTATCTCGGTCTATTCTTTTGATTTATAAGGGATTTTGCCGATTTCGGCCTATTGGTTAAAAAATGA
GCTGATTTAACAAAAATTTAACGCGAATTTTAACAAAATATTAACGCTTACAATTTAGGTGGCACTTTTC
GGGGAAATGTGCGCGGAACCCCTATTTGTTTATTTTTCTAAATACATTCAAATATGTATCCGCTCATGAG
ACAATAACCCTGATAAATGCTTCAATAATATTGAAAAAGGAAGAGTATGAGTATTCAACATTTCCGTGTC
GCCCTTATTCCCTTTTTTGCGGCATTTTGCCTTCCTGTTTTTGCTCACCCAGAAACGCTGGTGAAAGTAA
AAGATGCTGAAGATCAGTTGGGTGCACGAGTGGGTTACATCGAACTGGATCTCAACAGCGGTAAGATCCT
TGAGAGTTTTCGCCCCGAAGAACGTTTTCCAATGATGAGCACTTTTAAAGTTCTGCTATGTGGCGCGGTA
TTATCCCGTATTGACGCCGGGCAAGAGCAACTCGGTCGCCGCATACACTATTCTCAGAATGACTTGGTTG
AGTACTCACCAGTCACAGAAAAGCATCTTACGGATGGCATGACAGTAAGAGAATTATGCAGTGCTGCCAT
AACCATGAGTGATAACACTGCGGCCAACTTACTTCTGACAACGATCGGAGGACCGAAGGAGCTAACCGCT
TTTTTGCACAACATGGGGGATCATGTAACTCGCCTTGATCGTTGGGAACCGGAGCTGAATGAAGCCATAC
CAAACGACGAGCGTGACACCACGATGCCTGTAGCAATGGCAACAACGTTGCGCAAACTATTAACTGGCGA
ACTACTTACTCTAGCTTCCCGGCAACAATTAATAGACTGGATGGAGGCGGATAAAGTTGCAGGACCACTT
CTGCGCTCGGCCCTTCCGGCTGGCTGGTTTATTGCTGATAAATCTGGAGCCGGTGAGCGTGGGTCTCGCG
GTATCATTGCAGCACTGGGGCCAGATGGTAAGCCCTCCCGTATCGTAGTTATCTACACGACGGGGAGTCA
GGCAACTATGGATGAACGAAATAGACAGATCGCTGAGATAGGTGCCTCACTGATTAAGCATTGGTAACTG
TCAGACCAAGTTTACTCATATATACTTTAGATTGATTTAAAACTTCATTTTTAATTTAAAAGGATCTAGG
TGAAGATCCTTTTTGATAATCTCATGACCAAAATCCCTTAACGTGAGTTTTCGTTCCACTGAGCGTCAGA
CCCCGTAGAAAAGATCAAAGGATCTTCTTGAGATCCTTTTTTTCTGCGCGTAATCTGCTGCTTGCAAACA
AAAAAACCACCGCTACCAGCGGTGGTTTGTTTGCCGGATCAAGAGCTACCAACTCTTTTTCCGAAGGTAA
CTGGCTTCAGCAGAGCGCAGATACCAAATACTGTTCTTCTAGTGTAGCCGTAGTTAGGCCACCACTTCAA
GAACTCTGTAGCACCGCCTACATACCTCGCTCTGCTAATCCTGTTACCAGTGGCTGCTGCCAGTGGCGAT
AAGTCGTGTCTTACCGGGTTGGACTCAAGACGATAGTTACCGGATAAGGCGCAGCGGTCGGGCTGAACGG
GGGGTTCGTGCACACAGCCCAGCTTGGAGCGAACGACCTACACCGAACTGAGATACCTACAGCGTGAGCT
ATGAGAAAGCGCCACGCTTCCCGAAGGGAGAAAGGCGGACAGGTATCCGGTAAGCGGCAGGGTCGGAACA
GGAGAGCGCACGAGGGAGCTTCCAGGGGGAAACGCCTGGTATCTTTATAGTCCTGTCGGGTTTCGCCACC
TCTGACTTGAGCGTCGATTTTTGTGATGCTCGTCAGGGGGGCGGAGCCTATGGAAAAACGCCAGCAACGC
GGCCTTTTTACGGTTCCTGGCCTTTTGCTGGCCTTTTGCTCACATGTTCTTTCCTGCGTTATCCCCTGAT
TCTGTGGATAACCGTATTACCGCCTTTGAGTGAGCTGATACCGCTCGCCGCAGCCGAACGACCGAGCGCA
GCGAGTCAGTGAGCGAGGAAGCGGAAGAGCGCCCAATACGCAAACCGCCTCTCCCCGCGCGTTGGCCGAT
TCATTAATGCAGCTGGCACGACAGGTTTCCCGACTGGAAAGCGGGCAGTGAGCGCAACGCAATTAATGTG
AGTTAGCTCACTCATTAGGCACCCCAGGCTTTACACTTTATGCTTCCGGCTCGTATGTTGTGTGGAATTG
TGAGCGGATAACAATTTCACACAGGAAACAGCTATGACCATGATTACGCCAAGCGCGCAATTAACCCTCA
CTAAAGGGAACAAAAGCTGGAGCTGCAAGC
Features (pLannotate 1.2.2; 31 found; start..end, strand, type, name):
      5..231     +  promoter       RSV promoter: Rous sarcoma virus enhancer/promoter
    232..412     +  LTR            5' LTR (truncated): truncated 5' long terminal repeat (LTR) from HIV-1
    459..584     +  misc_feature   HIV-1 Ψ: packaging signal of human immunodeficiency virus type 1
    568..931     +  CDS            HIV-1 gag (fragment): gag protein from human immunodeficiency virus 1; gag
   1077..1310    +  misc_feature   RRE: The Rev response element (RRE) of HIV-1 allows for Rev-dependent mRNA export from the nucleus to the cytoplasm.
   1687..1713    +  CDS            Rev (fragment): human immunodeficiency virus 1 (HIV-1) Rev protein; rev; enhances nuclear export of unspliced and incompletely spliced viral mRNAs
   1720..1743    +  promoter       SV40 promoter (fragment): SV40 early promoter
   1744..1815    +  promoter       SV40 promoter (fragment): SV40 enhancer and early promoter
   1839..1974    +  rep_origin     SV40 ori: SV40 origin of replication
   2020..2616    +  CDS            PuroR (fragment): puromycin N-acetyltransferase; pac from Streptomyces; confers resistance to puromycin
   2665..2782    +  misc_feature   cPPT/CTS: central polypurine tract and central termination sequence of HIV-1
   2847..2913    +  CDS            small t antigen (fragment): SV40 (simian virus 40) small t antigen
   2920..4098    +  promoter       EF-1α promoter: strong constitutive promoter for human elongation factor EF-1α
   4115..5815    +  CDS            ZNF619: ZN619_HUMAN - Experimental evidence at transcript level: Swiss-Prot protein existence level 2. May be involved in transcriptional regulation. From Homo sapiens (Human).
   5831..5884    +  promoter       U6 promoter (fragment): RNA polymerase III promoter for human U6 snRNA
   5926..6514    +  misc_feature   WPRE: woodchuck hepatitis virus posttranscriptional regulatory element
   6565..6584    +  misc_feature   cPPT/CTS (fragment): central polypurine tract and central termination sequence of HIV-1
   6586..6819    +  LTR            3' LTR (ΔU3): self-inactivating 3' long terminal repeat (LTR) from HIV-1
   6897..7018    +  polyA_signal   SV40 poly(A) signal: SV40 polyadenylation signal
   7058..7193    +  rep_origin     SV40 ori: SV40 origin of replication
   7214..7232    -  promoter       T7 promoter: promoter for bacteriophage T7 RNA polymerase
   7240..7395    +  CDS            lacZα (fragment): LacZα fragment of β-galactosidase; lacZ fragment
   7400..7828    +  rep_origin     f1 ori (sequence partly withheld): f1 bacteriophage origin of replication; arrow indicates direction of (+) strand synthesis
   7881..7985    +  promoter       AmpR promoter: bla
   7986..8846    +  CDS            AmpR: β-lactamase; bla; confers resistance to ampicillin, carbenicillin, and related antibiotics
   9017..9605    +  rep_origin     ori: high-copy-number ColE1/pMB1/pBR322/pUC origin of replication
   9788..9880    +  CDS            lacI (fragment): lac repressor; lacI; The lac repressor binds to the lac operator to inhibit transcription in E. coli. This inhibition can be relieved by adding lactose or isopropyl-β-D-thiogalactopyranoside (IPTG).
   9893..9914    +  protein_bind   CAP binding site: CAP binding activates transcription in the presence of cAMP. E. coli catabolite activator protein
   9929..9959    +  promoter       lac promoter: promoter for the E. coli lac operon
   9967..9983    +  protein_bind   lac operator: The lac repressor binds to the lac operator to inhibit transcription in E. coli. This inhibition can be relieved by adding lactose or isopropyl-β-D-thiogalactopyranoside (IPTG). lac repressor encoded by lacI
  10028..10046   +  promoter       T3 promoter: promoter for bacteriophage T3 RNA polymerase
