[The description below was written by a language model from this plasmid's Addgene catalogue record and pLannotate feature annotations shown in this document.]
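Description:
TFORF0564 is a third-generation-style, self-inactivating lentiviral expression plasmid built on the pLX_TRC317 backbone and carrying the human zinc-finger gene ZNF619. It belongs to a barcoded transcription factor ORF collection. In bacteria it is maintained through a high-copy ColE1/pUC-type origin and selected with ampicillin via the β-lactamase gene. An f1 origin and remnants of a lac/lacZα cloning region with T7 and T3 promoters are also present in the backbone. The depositor warns that recombination can occur during propagation, as is common for plasmids carrying repeated LTR sequences.

The viral portion begins with an RSV promoter fused to a truncated HIV-1 5' LTR, which drives Tat-independent production of the genomic RNA in packaging cells. It is followed by the Ψ packaging signal with a gag fragment, the RRE for Rev-dependent nuclear export, and a cPPT/CTS. It ends in a ΔU3 3' LTR that inactivates the LTR promoter after integration, with an SV40 poly(A) signal downstream. Two expression units lie between the LTRs. An SV40 early promoter drives puromycin N-acetyltransferase for selecting transduced mammalian cells. A full-length EF-1α promoter drives the ZNF619 ORF, with a WPRE downstream to enhance transcript stability and expression.

According to the record, each plasmid in the collection carries a unique 24-bp barcode. This barcode is not annotated in the feature table, so its position is not stated. The short "U6 promoter", small t antigen and Rev fragments are probably incidental matches rather than functional elements. The construct is intended for overexpressing ZNF619 in mammalian cells, particularly in pooled screens where barcodes identify which factor each cell received, such as directed differentiation studies.
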