Addgene plasmid #143044: TFORF0564
Purpose: Lentiviral vector for overexpressing transcription factor ORFs with unique 24-bp barcodes. Barcodes facilitate identification of transcription factors in pooled screens.
Depositing lab: Feng Zhang. Depositing organization: Broad Institute. Publication: A transcription factor atlas of directed differentiation. Joung J, Ma S, Tay T, Geiger-Schuller KR, Kirchgatterer PC, Verdine VK, Guo B, Arias-Garcia MA, Allen WE, Singh A, Kuksenko O, Abudayyeh OO, Gootenberg JS, Fu Z, Macrae RK, Buenrostro JD, Regev A, Zhang F. Cell. 2023 Jan 5;186(1):209-229.e26. doi: 10.1016/j.cell.2022.11.026. PubMed 36608654.
Backbone
  Vector backbone: pLX_TRC317
  Backbone manufacturer: Broad Institute Genetic Perturbation Platform
  Backbone size w/o insert (bp): 8264
  Vector type: Mammalian Expression, Lentiviral
  Selectable markers: Puromycin
Growth in bacteria
  Bacterial resistance: Ampicillin, 100 μg/mL
  Growth temperature: 37°C
  Growth strain: NEB Stable
  Copy number: High Copy
Gene/Insert
  Gene/Insert name: ZNF619
  Species: H. sapiens (human)
  Insert size (bp): 1805
  Entrez Gene: ZNF619 (a.k.a. FLJ90764)
  Promoter: EF1a
  Cloning method: Unknown
  Sequencing primers: 5′ GGGTGGAGACTGAAGTTAGGCCAG; 3′ CACATAGCGTAAAAGGAGCAACATAG
Terms and licenses: Academic/Nonprofit Terms; Industry Terms: Not Available to Industry
Depositor comments: XM_017006225,XM_011533608,ENST00000429348,ENST00000522736 . The transcription factor ORF portion of this plasmid was synthesized by Genewiz. Please test multiple small colonies in case of plasmid recombination. To make this collection available in a timely manner, a portion of this collection was not fully sequenced by Addgene. If an Addgene verified full plasmid sequence is not available, please contact us prior to placing an order to request the full sequence.
How to cite: TFORF0564 was a gift from Feng Zhang (Addgene plasmid # 143044 ; http://n2t.net/addgene:143044 ; RRID:Addgene_143044)
