>Addgene plasmid #143044 | TFORF0564 | depositor partial sequence | sequence record 281270 | Insert
ACCGCCACCATGGGCCAGCCTGCACCCTACGCAGAGGGCCCTATACAGGGAGGTGATGCTGGAGAATTAT
GCAAATGTGACTTCCTTGTCAGCATTTCCATTCCCCAAACCAGATCTGATATTCCAGCTGGAGCAAGGAG
AAGCAGCATGGGGCCCAGATCCCTGGACACTTGCTGGGGGAGAGGCCCTGAGAGGCATGTGCACAGAGTT
TCACTTTTGTTGCCCAGGCTGGAGTGCAATGGCGTGATCTTCACTCACCGCAACCTCTGCCTTCCAGGTG
GTAAAACCAAGACTGAGAATGAGGAAAAAACTGCACAGCTAAACATTTCTAAAGAATCAGAGTCCCACAG
ACTGATAGTGGAGGGACTGCTGATGGACGTTCCCCAGCACCCTGACTTCAAGGACAGGTTAGAGAAGTCA
CAGCTACATGATACAGGGAATAAAACAAAGATAGGGGATTGCACAGATTTGACAGTCCAGGATCATGAAT
CTTCCACCACTGAAAGGGAGGAGATAGCCAGGAAATTGGAAGAAAGTAGTGTCAGCACACATCTCATTAC
AAAGCAGGGTTTTGCCAAAGAACAGGTGTTTTATAAATGTGGTGAGTGTGGCAGTTACTACAACCCACAT
TCAGACTTTCACCTGCATCAGAGAGTTCACACTAATGAGAAGCCCTACACATGCAAAGAATGTGGGAAAA
CCTTCAGATATAACTCAAAACTGTCACGGCATCAGAAAATCCACACTGGAGAGAAACCATACTCATGTGA
GGAATGTGGACAAGCCTTCAGTCAAAATTCCCACCTTCTTCAGCATCAGAAGCTCCATGGTGGACAGAGG
CCCTATGAATGTACTGACTGTGGTAAAACCTTCAGTTATAATTCAAAACTGATTCGGCATCAGAGAATCC
ATACTGGGGAGAAGCCCTTTAAATGTAAGGAATGTGGGAAAGCCTTCAGTTGTAGCTATGACTGCATCAT
CCATGAACGAATTCACAATGGGGAGAAGCCCTATGAATGTAAGGAGTGTGGGAAGAGTTTGAGTTCTAAT
TCAGTTCTGATTCAGCATCAGAGAATCCACACTGGGGAGAAACCTTATGAATGTAAAGAGTGTGGCAAGG
CCTTCCACCGCAGTTCGGTATTTCTTCAGCACCAGAGGTTCCACACTGGGGAACAACTCTACAAATGTAA
TGAATGTTGGAAAACTTTCAGCTGTAGCTCCCGCTTCATAGTGCATCAGAGAATCCACAATGGGGAGAAA
CCCTATGAATGCCAGGAATGTGGGAAGACATTCAGTCAAAAGATCACTCTGGTTCAGCATCAGCGAGTTC
ACACTGGGGAGAAACCTTATGAGTGTAAGGAGTGCGGGAAAGCCTTCAGATGGAATGCAAGTTTCATCCA
GCATCAGAAGTGGCATACTAGGAAGAAACTCATCAATGGAACAGGGCTATCCGCAGTTAAGCCCTACTGT
CCCTGCGCCATCCTCTCTCCTCTGCCTCCCCAACATACCTGCTCTGCCCTAGCCCCACCAGGGCCTCCCT
TATCTTCTTCACATGCAGTGGTACTTCCTCCCTCTGTGCCTTTCTTCCTGCTGCTTCCCTCATCTGAAAA
GGCCAACCCTTCACCTGTCCAAATAGCACATTTTTTTCAGGATCTCGCTTTTCCTGGGAAGTCATCCCTT
CAGAGCCCGAATCCTTTGTCTCACTCCCTGTAGTAATGAACTAGTCCGTAACTTGAAAGTATTTCGATTT
CTTGGCTTTATATATCTTGTGGAAAGGACGACGATGGAGATGACGGCCCAACGGC
