>Addgene plasmid #143044 | TFORF0564 | depositor partial sequence | sequence record 281271 | Barcode
CGATGGAGATGACGGCCCAACGGC
